Addgene plasmid #195782: pENTR223-BSRF1
Purpose: Gateway Entry Clone of Epstein-Barr virus BSRF1
Depositing lab: Eric Johannsen. Depositing organization: Brigham and Women's Hospital. Publication: Epstein-Barr virus and virus human protein interaction maps. Calderwood MA, Venkatesan K, Xing L, Chase MR, Vazquez A, Holthaus AM, Ewence AE, Li N, Hirozane-Kishikawa T, Hill DE, Vidal M, Kieff E, Johannsen E. Proc Natl Acad Sci U S A. 2007 May 1;104(18):7606-11. doi: 10.1073/pnas.0702332104. Epub 2007 Apr 19. PubMed 17446270.
Backbone
  Vector backbone: pENTR223.1
  Backbone manufacturer: Invitrogen
  Backbone size w/o insert (bp): 2875
  Vector type: Gateway Entry Vector
Growth in bacteria
  Bacterial resistance: Spectinomycin, 50 μg/mL
  Growth temperature: 37°C
  Growth strain: DH5alpha
  Copy number: High Copy
Gene/Insert
  Gene/Insert name: BSRF1
  Species: Epstein-Barr virus
  Entrez Gene: BSRF1 (a.k.a. HHV4_BSRF1)
  Cloning method: Gateway Cloning
Terms and licenses: Academic/Nonprofit Terms; Industry Terms: Not Available to Industry
How to cite: pENTR223-BSRF1 was a gift from Eric Johannsen (Addgene plasmid # 195782 ; http://n2t.net/addgene:195782 ; RRID:Addgene_195782)
