[The description below was written by a language model from this plasmid's Addgene catalogue record and pLannotate feature annotations shown in this document.]
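Description:
pENTR223-BSRF1 is a Gateway entry clone carrying the Epstein-Barr virus BSRF1 open reading frame in the pENTR223.1 backbone. It is a small bacterial plasmid, about 3.4 kb in the sequenced record. It is maintained in E. coli through a high-copy ColE1/pUC-type origin and selected with spectinomycin through the aadA aminoglycoside adenylyltransferase gene (SmR). That gene sits downstream of a fragment of the class 1 integron Pc promoter and a short remnant of a gentamicin acetyltransferase gene. Small lacI and lacZα fragments are also annotated; they appear to be non-functional backbone remnants.

The insert is a roughly 650 bp coding sequence that matches the B95-8 strain tegument protein annotated as TEG7. This protein is described as acting in egress of virus particles from the perinuclear space and in secondary envelopment of cytoplasmic capsids at trans-Golgi-derived membranes. The ORF is flanked on both sides by Gateway attL recombination sites. The annotation tool labels both as attL3 in opposite orientations, which may simply reflect how it matches the closely related attL variants. The rrnB T1 and T2 terminators lie upstream of the cassette and insulate it from read-through transcription. A T7 promoter lies just beyond the downstream att site, pointing back toward the insert. No eukaryotic promoter, epitope tag or reporter is annotated, so the plasmid is not an expression vector in itself.

Its role is as a donor: an LR Clonase reaction transfers BSRF1 into any compatible destination vector for expression, tagging or interaction assays. The associated publication concerns EBV–EBV and EBV–human protein interaction mapping.
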