Features (pLannotate 1.2.2; 12 found; start..end, strand, type, name):
    121..213     +  CDS            lacI (fragment): lac repressor; lacI; The lac repressor binds to the lac operator to inhibit transcription in E. coli. This inhibition can be relieved by adding lactose or isopropyl-β-D-thiogalactopyranoside (IPTG).
    268..295     -  terminator     rrnB T2 terminator: transcription terminator T2 from the E. coli rrnB gene
    427..470     +  terminator     rrnB T1 terminator: Escherichia coli rrnB; transcription terminator T1 from the E. coli rrnB gene
    517..553     -  CDS            lacZα (fragment): LacZα fragment of β-galactosidase; lacZ fragment
    570..665     +  protein_bind   attL3: mutant version of attL; recombination site for the Gateway® LR reaction LR Clonase™
    668..1321    +  CDS            TEG7_EBVB9: Experimental evidence at protein level: Swiss-Prot protein existence level 1. Plays several roles during the time course of infection, including egress of virus particles from the perinuclear space and secondary envelopment of cytoplasmic capsids that bud into specific trans-Golgi network (TGN)-derived membranes. From Epstein-Barr virus (strain B95-8) (HHV-4) (Human herpesvirus 4).
   1323..1418    -  protein_bind   attL3: mutant version of attL; recombination site for the Gateway® LR reaction LR Clonase™
   1437..1455    -  promoter       T7 promoter: promoter for bacteriophage T7 RNA polymerase
   1645..1668    +  promoter       Pc promoter (fragment): intI1 (promoter lies within the coding sequence); class 1 integron promoter
   1844..1900    +  CDS            GmR (fragment): gentamycin acetyltransferase; aacC1; confers resistance to gentamycin
   1907..2698    +  CDS            SmR: aminoglycoside adenylyltransferase (Murphy, 1985); aadA; confers resistance to spectinomycin and streptomycin
   2791..3379    +  rep_origin     ori: high-copy-number ColE1/pMB1/pBR322/pUC origin of replication
>Addgene plasmid #195782 | pENTR223-BSRF1 | addgene full sequence | sequence record 385849 | Addgene NGS Result
CTTTCCTGCGTTATCCCCTGATTCTGTGGATAACCGTATTACCGCCTTTGAGTGAGCTGATACCGCTCGC
CGCAGCCGAACGACCGAGCGCAGCGAGTCAGTGAGCGAGGAAGCGGAAGAGCGCCCAATACGCAAACCGC
CTCTCCCCGCGCGTTGGCCGATTCATTAATGCAGCTGGCACGACAGGTTTCCCGACTGGAAAGCGGGCAG
TGAGCGCAACGCAATTAATACGCGTACCGCTAGCCAGGAAGAGTTTGTAGAAACGCAAAAAGGCCATCCG
TCAGGATGGCCTTCTGCTTAGTTTGATGCCTGGCAGTTTATGGCGGGCGTCCTGCCCGCCACCCTCCGGG
CCGTTGCTTCACAACGTTCAAATCCGCTCCCGGCGGATTTGTCCTACTCAGGAGAGCGTTCACCGACAAA
CAACAGATAAAACGAAAGGCCCAGTCTTCCGACTGAGCCTTTCGTTTTATTTGATGCCTGGCAGTTCCCT
ACTCTCGCGTTAACGCTAGCATGGATGTTTTCCCAGTCACGACGTTGTAAAACGACGGCCAGTCTTAAGC
TCGGGCCCCAAATAATGATTTTATTTTGACTGATAGTGACCTGTTCGTTGCAACAAATTGATGAGCAATG
CTTTTTTATAATGCCAACTTTGTACAAAAAAGTTGGCATGGCCTTCTATCTCCCAGACTGGTCGTGCTGC
GGGCTCTGGCTCTTTGGCCGGCCCAGGAATAGATACAGCCAGCTCCCTGAGGAGCCGGAGACCTTTGAGT
GCCCGGACCGCTGGCGAGCCGAGATAGATCTGGGCCTGCCCCCTGGTGTGCAGGTGGGAGATTTGCTAAG
AAATGAGCAGACGATGGGCTCACTGAGACAGGTTTATTTGCTCGCTGTTCAAGCCAATAGCATCACGGAT
CACCTGAAGCGCTTTGACGCCGTCCGCGTCCCTGAGAGCTGTCGTGGGGTGGTGGAGGCCCAGGTGGCCA
AGCTTGAGGCCGTGCGCTCAGTCATCTGGAATACCATGATCTCTCTGGCTGTAAGCGGCATCGAGATGGA
CGAGAATGGGCTCAAGGCCCTGCTGGACAAACAGGCTGGCGACAGCCTGGCCCTGATGGAGATGGAGAAG
GTGGCCACGGCGCTCAAGATGGACGAGACCGGTGCCTGGGCGCAAGAGATCTCGGCCGTTGTCTCATCGG
TGACCGCCCCCTCAGCCTCGGCCCCTTTCATCAACTCCGCCTTTGAGCCCGAGGTGCCCACCCCCGTCCT
TGCACCGCCTCCCGTGGTGCGGCAGCCGGAGCACTCTGGGCCCACGGAGCTCGCGTTAACGCCAACTTTC
TTGTACAAAGTTGGCATTATAAGAAAGCATTGCTTATCAATTTGTTGCAACGAACAGGTCACTATCAGTC
AAAATAAAATCATTATTTGCCATCCAGCTGATATCCCCTATAGTGAGTCGTATTACATGGTCATAGCTGT
TTCCTGGCAGCTCTGGCCCGTGTCTCAAAATCTCTGATGTTACATTGCACAAGATAAAAATATATCATCA
TGCCTCCTCTAGACCAGCCAGGACAGAAATGCCTCGACTTCGCTGCTACCCAAGGTTGCCGGGTGACGCA
CACCGTGGAAACGGATGAAGGCACGAACCCAGTGGACATAAGCCTGTTCGGTTCGTAAGCTGTAATGCAA
GTAGCGTATGCGCTCACGCAACTGGTCCAGAACCTTGACCGAACGCAGCGGTGGTAACGGCGCAGTGGCG
GTTTTCATGGCTTGTTATGACTGTTTTTTTGGGGTACAGTCTATGCCTCGGGCATCCAAGCAGCAAGCGC
GTTACGCCGTGGGTCGATGTTTGATGTTATGGAGCAGCAACGATGTTACGCAGCAGGGCAGTCGCCCTAA
AACAAAGTTAAACATTATGAGGGAAGCGGTGATCGCCGAAGTATCGACTCAACTATCAGAGGTAGTTGGC
GTCATCGAGCGCCATCTCGAACCGACGTTGCTGGCCGTACATTTGTACGGCTCCGCAGTGGATGGCGGCC
TGAAGCCACACAGTGATATTGATTTGCTGGTTACGGTGACCGTAAGGCTTGATGAAACAACGCGGCGAGC
TTTGATCAACGACCTTTTGGAAACTTCGGCTTCCCCTGGAGAGAGCGAGATTCTCCGCGCTGTAGAAGTC
ACCATTGTTGTGCACGACGACATCATTCCGTGGCGTTATCCAGCTAAGCGCGAACTGCAATTTGGAGAAT
GGCAGCGCAATGACATTCTTGCAGGTATCTTCGAGCCAGCCACGATCGACATTGATCTGGCTATCTTGCT
GACAAAAGCAAGAGAACATAGCGTTGCCTTGGTAGGTCCAGCGGCGGAGGAACTCTTTGATCCGGTTCCT
GAACAGGATCTATTTGAGGCGCTAAATGAAACCTTAACGCTATGGAACTCGCCGCCCGACTGGGCTGGCG
ATGAGCGAAATGTAGTGCTTACGTTGTCCCGCATTTGGTACAGCGCAGTAACCGGCAAAATCGCGCCGAA
GGATGTCGCTGCCGACTGGGCAATGGAGCGCCTGCCGGCCCAGTATCAGCCCGTCATACTTGAAGCTAGA
CAGGCTTATCTTGGACAAGAAGAAGATCGCTTGGCCTCGCGCGCAGATCAGTTGGAAGAATTTGTCCACT
ACGTGAAAGGCGAGATCACCAAGGTAGTCGGCAAATAACCCTCGAGCCACCCATGACCAAAATCCCTTAA
CGTGAGTTACGCGTCGTTCCACTGAGCGTCAGACCCCGTAGAAAAGATCAAAGGATCTTCTTGAGATCCT
TTTTTTCTGCGCGTAATCTGCTGCTTGCAAACAAAAAAACCACCGCTACCAGCGGTGGTTTGTTTGCCGG
ATCAAGAGCTACCAACTCTTTTTCCGAAGGTAACTGGCTTCAGCAGAGCGCAGATACCAAATACTGTTCT
TCTAGTGTAGCCGTAGTTAGGCCACCACTTCAAGAACTCTGTAGCACCGCCTACATACCTCGCTCTGCTA
ATCCTGTTACCAGTGGCTGCTGCCAGTGGCGATAAGTCGTGTCTTACCGGGTTGGACTCAAGACGATAGT
TACCGGATAAGGCGCAGCGGTCGGGCTGAACGGGGGGTTCGTGCACACAGCCCAGCTTGGAGCGAACGAC
CTACACCGAACTGAGATACCTACAGCGTGAGCTATGAGAAAGCGCCACGCTTCCCGAAGGGAGAAAGGCG
GACAGGTATCCGGTAAGCGGCAGGGTCGGAACAGGAGAGCGCACGAGGGAGCTTCCAGGGGGAAACGCCT
GGTATCTTTATAGTCCTGTCGGGTTTCGCCACCTCTGACTTGAGCGTCGATTTTTGTGATGCTCGTCAGG
GGGGCGGAGCCTATGGAAAAACGCCAGCAACGCGGCCTTTTTACGGTTCCTGGCCTTTTGCTGGCCTTTT
GCTCACATGTT
